Addgene plasmid #164143: pLJM1 polylinker
Purpose: (Empty Backbone) Lentiviral expression vector pLJM1 with extended polylinker
Depositing lab: Richard Possemato. Depositing organization: NYU Grossman School of Medicine.
Backbone
  Vector backbone: pLJM1
  Backbone size (bp): 7300
  Modifications to backbone: Lentiviral expression vector pLJM1-EGFP in which EGFP is replaced with an extended MCS.
  Vector type: Mammalian Expression, Lentiviral
  Selectable markers: Puromycin
Growth in bacteria
  Bacterial resistance: Ampicillin, 100 μg/mL
  Growth temperature: 37°C
  Growth strain: NEB Stable
  Copy number: High Copy
Terms and licenses: Academic/Nonprofit Terms; Industry Terms: Not Available to Industry
How to cite: pLJM1 polylinker was a gift from Richard Possemato (Addgene plasmid # 164143 ; http://n2t.net/addgene:164143 ; RRID:Addgene_164143)
