[The description below was written by a language model from this plasmid's Addgene catalogue record and pLannotate feature annotations shown in this document.]
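Description:
pLJM1 polylinker is an empty lentiviral expression backbone for mammalian cells, derived from pLJM1-EGFP by replacing the EGFP coding sequence with an extended multiple cloning site. The sequenced record is about 7.4 kb. In bacteria it is maintained through a high-copy ColE1/pUC-type origin with ampicillin resistance (AmpR under its own bla promoter). The plasmid portion also carries an f1 origin, an SV40 origin, T7 and T3 promoters, and remnants of lac elements (lacZα and lacI fragments, lac promoter and operator, CAP site) inherited from the parental cloning vector.

The viral cassette follows a third-generation, self-inactivating design. An RSV promoter fused to a truncated HIV-1 5' LTR drives Tat-independent production of the genomic RNA. It is followed by the Ψ packaging signal with a partial gag sequence, and by the Rev response element for Rev-dependent nuclear export. A ΔU3 3' LTR inactivates LTR-driven transcription after integration, and an SV40 polyadenylation signal lies downstream of it. Internally, a residual U6 promoter fragment precedes a partial CMV enhancer and the CMV immediate early promoter. The unannotated gap between this promoter and the cPPT/CTS element is where the polylinker presumably sits, although the feature table does not mark it explicitly. Downstream, a human PGK promoter drives puromycin N-acetyltransferase, allowing puromycin selection of transduced cells.

The vector is intended for cloning a gene of interest under CMV control. It would then be packaged into lentiviral particles with helper plasmids supplied in trans and used to generate stably expressing, puromycin-resistant mammalian cell populations.
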