Features (pLannotate 1.2.2; 27 found; start..end, strand, type, name):
      1..227     +  promoter       RSV promoter: Rous sarcoma virus enhancer/promoter
    228..408     +  LTR            5' LTR (truncated): truncated 5' long terminal repeat (LTR) from HIV-1
    455..580     +  misc_feature   HIV-1 Ψ: packaging signal of human immunodeficiency virus type 1
    564..927     +  CDS            HIV-1 gag (fragment): gag protein from human immunodeficiency virus 1; gag
   1073..1306    +  misc_feature   RRE: The Rev response element (RRE) of HIV-1 allows for Rev-dependent mRNA export from the nucleus to the cytoplasm.
   1683..1783    +  CDS            Rev (fragment): human immunodeficiency virus 1 (HIV-1) Rev protein; rev; enhances nuclear export of unspliced and incompletely spliced viral mRNAs
   1833..2016    +  promoter       U6 promoter (fragment): RNA polymerase III promoter for human U6 snRNA
   2007..2141    +  enhancer       CMV enhancer (fragment): human cytomegalovirus immediate early enhancer; contains an 18-bp deletion relative to the standard CMV enhancer
   2142..2345    +  promoter       CMV promoter: human cytomegalovirus (CMV) immediate early promoter
   2471..2588    +  misc_feature   cPPT/CTS: central polypurine tract and central termination sequence of HIV-1
   2637..3147    +  promoter       hPGK promoter: human phosphoglycerate kinase 1 promoter
   3169..3768    +  CDS            PuroR: puromycin N-acetyltransferase; pac from Streptomyces alboniger; confers resistance to puromycin
   3811..3894    +  CDS            nef (fragment): NEF_HV1Z2 - Experimental evidence at protein level: Swiss-Prot protein existence level 1. Extracellular Nef protein targets CD4(+) T-lymphocytes for apoptosis by interacting with CXCR4 surface receptors. From Human immunodeficiency virus type 1 group M subtype D (isolate Z2/CDC-Z34) (HIV-1).
   3896..4129    +  LTR            3' LTR (ΔU3): self-inactivating 3' long terminal repeat (LTR) from HIV-1
   4201..4322    +  polyA_signal   SV40 poly(A) signal: SV40 polyadenylation signal
   4362..4497    +  rep_origin     SV40 ori: SV40 origin of replication
   4518..4536    -  promoter       T7 promoter: promoter for bacteriophage T7 RNA polymerase
   4544..4699    +  CDS            lacZα (fragment): LacZα fragment of β-galactosidase; lacZ fragment
   4704..5132    +  rep_origin     f1 ori (sequence partly withheld): f1 bacteriophage origin of replication; arrow indicates direction of (+) strand synthesis
   5185..5289    +  promoter       AmpR promoter: bla
   5290..6150    +  CDS            AmpR: β-lactamase; bla; confers resistance to ampicillin, carbenicillin, and related antibiotics
   6321..6909    +  rep_origin     ori: high-copy-number ColE1/pMB1/pBR322/pUC origin of replication
   7092..7184    +  CDS            lacI (fragment): lac repressor; lacI; The lac repressor binds to the lac operator to inhibit transcription in E. coli. This inhibition can be relieved by adding lactose or isopropyl-β-D-thiogalactopyranoside (IPTG).
   7197..7218    +  protein_bind   CAP binding site: CAP binding activates transcription in the presence of cAMP. E. coli catabolite activator protein
   7233..7263    +  promoter       lac promoter: promoter for the E. coli lac operon
   7271..7287    +  protein_bind   lac operator: The lac repressor binds to the lac operator to inhibit transcription in E. coli. This inhibition can be relieved by adding lactose or isopropyl-β-D-thiogalactopyranoside (IPTG). lac repressor encoded by lacI
   7332..7350    +  promoter       T3 promoter: promoter for bacteriophage T3 RNA polymerase
>Addgene plasmid #164143 | pLJM1 polylinker | addgene full sequence | sequence record 325858 | Addgene NGS Result
TGTAGTCTTATGCAATACTCTTGTAGTCTTGCAACATGGTAACGATGAGTTAGCAACATGCCTTACAAGG
AGAGAAAAAGCACCGTGCATGCCGATTGGTGGAAGTAAGGTGGTACGATCGTGCCTTATTAGGAAGGCAA
CAGACGGGTCTGACATGGATTGGACGAACCACTGAATTGCCGCATTGCAGAGATATTGTATTTAAGTGCC
TAGCTCGATACATAAACGGGTCTCTCTGGTTAGACCAGATCTGAGCCTGGGAGCTCTCTGGCTAACTAGG
GAACCCACTGCTTAAGCCTCAATAAAGCTTGCCTTGAGTGCTTCAAGTAGTGTGTGCCCGTCTGTTGTGT
GACTCTGGTAACTAGAGATCCCTCAGACCCTTTTAGTCAGTGTGGAAAATCTCTAGCAGTGGCGCCCGAA
CAGGGACTTGAAAGCGAAAGGGAAACCAGAGGAGCTCTCTCGACGCAGGACTCGGCTTGCTGAAGCGCGC
ACGGCAAGAGGCGAGGGGCGGCGACTGGTGAGTACGCCAAAAATTTTGACTAGCGGAGGCTAGAAGGAGA
GAGATGGGTGCGAGAGCGTCAGTATTAAGCGGGGGAGAATTAGATCGCGATGGGAAAAAATTCGGTTAAG
GCCAGGGGGAAAGAAAAAATATAAATTAAAACATATAGTATGGGCAAGCAGGGAGCTAGAACGATTCGCA
GTTAATCCTGGCCTGTTAGAAACATCAGAAGGCTGTAGACAAATACTGGGACAGCTACAACCATCCCTTC
AGACAGGATCAGAAGAACTTAGATCATTATATAATACAGTAGCAACCCTCTATTGTGTGCATCAAAGGAT
AGAGATAAAAGACACCAAGGAAGCTTTAGACAAGATAGAGGAAGAGCAAAACAAAAGTAAGACCACCGCA
CAGCAAGCGGCCGCTGATCTTCAGACCTGGAGGAGGAGATATGAGGGACAATTGGAGAAGTGAATTATAT
AAATATAAAGTAGTAAAAATTGAACCATTAGGAGTAGCACCCACCAAGGCAAAGAGAAGAGTGGTGCAGA
GAGAAAAAAGAGCAGTGGGAATAGGAGCTTTGTTCCTTGGGTTCTTGGGAGCAGCAGGAAGCACTATGGG
CGCAGCGTCAATGACGCTGACGGTACAGGCCAGACAATTATTGTCTGGTATAGTGCAGCAGCAGAACAAT
TTGCTGAGGGCTATTGAGGCGCAACAGCATCTGTTGCAACTCACAGTCTGGGGCATCAAGCAGCTCCAGG
CAAGAATCCTGGCTGTGGAAAGATACCTAAAGGATCAACAGCTCCTGGGGATTTGGGGTTGCTCTGGAAA
ACTCATTTGCACCACTGCTGTGCCTTGGAATGCTAGTTGGAGTAATAAATCTCTGGAACAGATTTGGAAT
CACACGACCTGGATGGAGTGGGACAGAGAAATTAACAATTACACAAGCTTAATACACTCCTTAATTGAAG
AATCGCAAAACCAGCAAGAAAAGAATGAACAAGAATTATTGGAATTAGATAAATGGGCAAGTTTGTGGAA
TTGGTTTAACATAACAAATTGGCTGTGGTATATAAAATTATTCATAATGATAGTAGGAGGCTTGGTAGGT
TTAAGAATAGTTTTTGCTGTACTTTCTATAGTGAATAGAGTTAGGCAGGGATATTCACCATTATCGTTTC
AGACCCACCTCCCAACCCCGAGGGGACCCGACAGGCCCGAAGGAATAGAAGAAGAAGGTGGAGAGAGAGA
CAGAGACAGATCCATTCGATTAGTGAACGGATCTCGACGGTATCGATCACGAGACTAGCCTCGAGCGGCC
GCCCCCTTCACCGAGGGCCTATTTCCCATGATTCCTTCATATTTGCATATACGATACAAGGCTGTTAGAG
AGATAATTGGAATTAATTTGACTGTAAACACAAAGATATTAGTACAAAATACGTGACGTAGAAAGTAATA
ATTTCTTGGGTAGTTTGCAGTTTTAAAATTATGTTTTAAAATGGACTATCATATGCCAAGTACGCCCCCT
ATTGACGTCAATGACGGTAAATGGCCCGCCTGGCATTATGCCCAGTACATGACCTTATGGGACTTTCCTA
CTTGGCAGTACATCTACGTATTAGTCATCGCTATTACCATGGTGATGCGGTTTTGGCAGTACATCAATGG
GCGTGGATAGCGGTTTGACTCACGGGGATTTCCAAGTCTCCACCCCATTGACGTCAATGGGAGTTTGTTT
TGGCACCAAAATCAACGGGACTTTCCAAAATGTCGTAACAACTCCGCCCCATTGACGCAAATGGGCGGTA
GGCGTGTACGGTGGGAGGTCTATATAAGCAGAGCTGGTTTAGTGAACCGTCAGATCCGCTAGCACCGGTG
GTACCTCTAGAGGCGCGCCGTCGACATGCATCTGCAGACGCGTCCCGGGGAATTCTCGACCTCGAGACAA
ATGGCAGTATTCATCCACAATTTTAAAAGAAAAGGGGGGATTGGGGGGTACAGTGCAGGGGAAAGAATAG
TAGACATAATAGCAACAGACATACAAACTAAAGAATTACAAAAACAAATTACAAAAATTCAAAATTTTCG
GGTTTATTACAGGGACAGCAGAGATCCACTTTGGCCGCGGCTCGAGGGGGTTGGGGTTGCGCCTTTTCCA
AGGCAGCCCTGGGTTTGCGCAGGGACGCGGCTGCTCTGGGCGTGGTTCCGGGAAACGCAGCGGCGCCGAC
CCTGGGTCTCGCACATTCTTCACGTCCGTTCGCAGCGTCACCCGGATCTTCGCCGCTACCCTTGTGGGCC
CCCCGGCGACGCTTCCTGCTCCGCCCCTAAGTCGGGAAGGTTCCTTGCGGTTCGCGGCGTGCCGGACGTG
ACAAACGGAAGCCGCACGTCTCACTAGTACCCTCGCAGACGGACAGCGCCAGGGAGCAATGGCAGCGCGC
CGACCGCGATGGGCTGTGGCCAATAGCGGCTGCTCAGCAGGGCGCGCCGAGAGCAGCGGCCGGGAAGGGG
CGGTGCGGGAGGCGGGGTGTGGGGCGGTAGTGTGGGCCCTGTTCCTGCCCGCGCGGTGTTCCGCATTCTG
CAAGCCTCCGGAGCGCACGTCGGCAGTCGGCTCCCTCGTTGACCGAATCACCGACCTCTCTCCCCAGGGG
GATCCACCGGAGCTTACCATGACCGAGTACAAGCCCACGGTGCGCCTCGCCACCCGCGACGACGTCCCCA
GGGCCGTACGCACCCTCGCCGCCGCGTTCGCCGACTACCCCGCCACGCGCCACACCGTCGATCCGGACCG
CCACATCGAGCGGGTCACCGAGCTGCAAGAACTCTTCCTCACGCGCGTCGGGCTCGACATCGGCAAGGTG
TGGGTCGCGGACGACGGCGCCGCGGTGGCGGTCTGGACCACGCCGGAGAGCGTCGAAGCGGGGGCGGTGT
TCGCCGAGATCGGCCCGCGCATGGCCGAGTTGAGCGGTTCCCGGCTGGCCGCGCAGCAACAGATGGAAGG
CCTCCTGGCGCCGCACCGGCCCAAGGAGCCCGCGTGGTTCCTGGCCACCGTCGGCGTCTCGCCCGACCAC
CAGGGCAAGGGTCTGGGCAGCGCCGTCGTGCTCCCCGGAGTGGAGGCGGCCGAGCGCGCCGGGGTGCCCG
CCTTCCTGGAGACCTCCGCGCCCCGCAACCTCCCCTTCTACGAGCGGCTCGGCTTCACCGTCACCGCCGA
CGTCGAGGTGCCCGAAGGACCGCGCACCTGGTGCATGACCCGCAAGCCCGGTGCCTGACGCCCGCCCCAC
GACCCGCAGCGCCCGACCGAAAGGAGCGCACGACCCCATGCATCGGTACCTTTAAGACCAATGACTTACA
AGGCAGCTGTAGATCTTAGCCACTTTTTAAAAGAAAAGGGGGGACTGGAAGGGCTAATTCACTCCCAACG
AAGACAAGATCTGCTTTTTGCTTGTACTGGGTCTCTCTGGTTAGACCAGATCTGAGCCTGGGAGCTCTCT
GGCTAACTAGGGAACCCACTGCTTAAGCCTCAATAAAGCTTGCCTTGAGTGCTTCAAGTAGTGTGTGCCC
GTCTGTTGTGTGACTCTGGTAACTAGAGATCCCTCAGACCCTTTTAGTCAGTGTGGAAAATCTCTAGCAG
TAGTAGTTCATGTCATCTTATTATTCAGTATTTATAACTTGCAAAGAAATGAATATCAGAGAGTGAGAGG
AACTTGTTTATTGCAGCTTATAATGGTTACAAATAAAGCAATAGCATCACAAATTTCACAAATAAAGCAT
TTTTTTCACTGCATTCTAGTTGTGGTTTGTCCAAACTCATCAATGTATCTTATCATGTCTGGCTCTAGCT
ATCCCGCCCCTAACTCCGCCCATCCCGCCCCTAACTCCGCCCAGTTCCGCCCATTCTCCGCCCCATGGCT
GACTAATTTTTTTTATTTATGCAGAGGCCGAGGCCGCCTCGGCCTCTGAGCTATTCCAGAAGTAGTGAGG
AGGCTTTTTTGGAGGCCTAGGGACGTACCCAATTCGCCCTATAGTGAGTCGTATTACGCGCGCTCACTGG
CCGTCGTTTTACAACGTCGTGACTGGGAAAACCCTGGCGTTACCCAACTTAATCGCCTTGCAGCACATCC
CCCTTTCGCCAGCTGGCGTAATAGCGAAGAGGCCCGCACCGATCGCCCTTCCCAACAGTTGCGCAGCCTG
AATGGCGAATGGG
[124 nt withheld, positions 4704-4827]
C
[91 nt withheld, positions 4829-4919]
A
[49 nt withheld, positions 4921-4969]
CCTTTGACGTTGGAGTCCACGTTCTTT
[37 nt withheld, positions 4997-5033]
ACCCTATCTCGGTCTATTCTTTTGATTTATAAGGGATTTTGCCGATTTCGGCCTATTGGTTAAAAAATGA
GCTGATTTAACAAAAATTTAACGCGAATTTTAACAAAATATTAACGCTTACAATTTAGGTGGCACTTTTC
GGGGAAATGTGCGCGGAACCCCTATTTGTTTATTTTTCTAAATACATTCAAATATGTATCCGCTCATGAG
ACAATAACCCTGATAAATGCTTCAATAATATTGAAAAAGGAAGAGTATGAGTATTCAACATTTCCGTGTC
GCCCTTATTCCCTTTTTTGCGGCATTTTGCCTTCCTGTTTTTGCTCACCCAGAAACGCTGGTGAAAGTAA
AAGATGCTGAAGATCAGTTGGGTGCACGAGTGGGTTACATCGAACTGGATCTCAACAGCGGTAAGATCCT
TGAGAGTTTTCGCCCCGAAGAACGTTTTCCAATGATGAGCACTTTTAAAGTTCTGCTATGTGGCGCGGTA
TTATCCCGTATTGACGCCGGGCAAGAGCAACTCGGTCGCCGCATACACTATTCTCAGAATGACTTGGTTG
AGTACTCACCAGTCACAGAAAAGCATCTTACGGATGGCATGACAGTAAGAGAATTATGCAGTGCTGCCAT
AACCATGAGTGATAACACTGCGGCCAACTTACTTCTGACAACGATCGGAGGACCGAAGGAGCTAACCGCT
TTTTTGCACAACATGGGGGATCATGTAACTCGCCTTGATCGTTGGGAACCGGAGCTGAATGAAGCCATAC
CAAACGACGAGCGTGACACCACGATGCCTGTAGCAATGGCAACAACGTTGCGCAAACTATTAACTGGCGA
ACTACTTACTCTAGCTTCCCGGCAACAATTAATAGACTGGATGGAGGCGGATAAAGTTGCAGGACCACTT
CTGCGCTCGGCCCTTCCGGCTGGCTGGTTTATTGCTGATAAATCTGGAGCCGGTGAGCGTGGGTCTCGCG
GTATCATTGCAGCACTGGGGCCAGATGGTAAGCCCTCCCGTATCGTAGTTATCTACACGACGGGGAGTCA
GGCAACTATGGATGAACGAAATAGACAGATCGCTGAGATAGGTGCCTCACTGATTAAGCATTGGTAACTG
TCAGACCAAGTTTACTCATATATACTTTAGATTGATTTAAAACTTCATTTTTAATTTAAAAGGATCTAGG
TGAAGATCCTTTTTGATAATCTCATGACCAAAATCCCTTAACGTGAGTTTTCGTTCCACTGAGCGTCAGA
CCCCGTAGAAAAGATCAAAGGATCTTCTTGAGATCCTTTTTTTCTGCGCGTAATCTGCTGCTTGCAAACA
AAAAAACCACCGCTACCAGCGGTGGTTTGTTTGCCGGATCAAGAGCTACCAACTCTTTTTCCGAAGGTAA
CTGGCTTCAGCAGAGCGCAGATACCAAATACTGTTCTTCTAGTGTAGCCGTAGTTAGGCCACCACTTCAA
GAACTCTGTAGCACCGCCTACATACCTCGCTCTGCTAATCCTGTTACCAGTGGCTGCTGCCAGTGGCGAT
AAGTCGTGTCTTACCGGGTTGGACTCAAGACGATAGTTACCGGATAAGGCGCAGCGGTCGGGCTGAACGG
GGGGTTCGTGCACACAGCCCAGCTTGGAGCGAACGACCTACACCGAACTGAGATACCTACAGCGTGAGCT
ATGAGAAAGCGCCACGCTTCCCGAAGGGAGAAAGGCGGACAGGTATCCGGTAAGCGGCAGGGTCGGAACA
GGAGAGCGCACGAGGGAGCTTCCAGGGGGAAACGCCTGGTATCTTTATAGTCCTGTCGGGTTTCGCCACC
TCTGACTTGAGCGTCGATTTTTGTGATGCTCGTCAGGGGGGCGGAGCCTATGGAAAAACGCCAGCAACGC
GGCCTTTTTACGGTTCCTGGCCTTTTGCTGGCCTTTTGCTCACATGTTCTTTCCTGCGTTATCCCCTGAT
TCTGTGGATAACCGTATTACCGCCTTTGAGTGAGCTGATACCGCTCGCCGCAGCCGAACGACCGAGCGCA
GCGAGTCAGTGAGCGAGGAAGCGGAAGAGCGCCCAATACGCAAACCGCCTCTCCCCGCGCGTTGGCCGAT
TCATTAATGCAGCTGGCACGACAGGTTTCCCGACTGGAAAGCGGGCAGTGAGCGCAACGCAATTAATGTG
AGTTAGCTCACTCATTAGGCACCCCAGGCTTTACACTTTATGCTTCCGGCTCGTATGTTGTGTGGAATTG
TGAGCGGATAACAATTTCACACAGGAAACAGCTATGACCATGATTACGCCAAGCGCGCAATTAACCCTCA
CTAAAGGGAACAAAAGCTGGAGCTGCAAGCTTAA
